Addgene plasmid #127519: INCTbiosyn-pUB-HspINTBxb1
Purpose: Plasmid encodes H. sapiens codon optimized Integrase Bxb1.
Depositing lab: Martin Bonamino. Depositing organization: Instituto Nacional de Cancer (INCA). Publication: Genetic switches designed for eukaryotic cells and controlled by serine integrases. Gomide MS, Sales TT, Barros LRC, Limia CG, de Oliveira MA, Florentino LH, Barros LMG, Robledo ML, Jose GPC, Almeida MSM, Lima RN, Rehen SK, Lacorte C, Melo EO, Murad AM, Bonamino MH, Coelho CM, Rech E. Commun Biol. 2020 May 22;3(1):255. doi: 10.1038/s42003-020-0971-8. PubMed 32444777.
Backbone
  Vector backbone: pBluescript II SK(-)
  Vector type: Mammalian Expression
Growth in bacteria
  Bacterial resistance: Ampicillin, 100 μg/mL
  Growth temperature: 37°C
  Growth strain: DH5alpha
  Copy number: High Copy
Gene/Insert
  Gene/Insert name: Integrase Bxb1 coding sequence codon optimized for H. sapiens expression. (alt name: integrase Bxb1 Expression vector)
  Insert size (bp): 3328
  Cloning method: Unknown
Terms and licenses: Academic/Nonprofit Terms; Industry Terms: Not Available to Industry
Depositor comments: Please note: In 2987 plasmid position, in the UbC promoter, there is a SNP where a G was changed for a T. The whole insert (promoter, CDS and terminator) was synthesized and cloned into backbone plasmid. The UbC promoter and _-globin poly(A) signal sequences are derived from pUB-GFP plasmid (Addgene #11155). The original Bxb1 coding sequence (before H. sapiens codon optimization) was obtained from Bonnet, J. et al. Science 340, 599-603 (2013) (Genbank KC529324.1).
How to cite: INCTbiosyn-pUB-HspINTBxb1 was a gift from Martin Bonamino (Addgene plasmid # 127519 ; http://n2t.net/addgene:127519 ; RRID:Addgene_127519)
