[The description below was written by a language model from this plasmid's Addgene catalogue record and pLannotate feature annotations shown in this document.]
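Description:
INCTbiosyn-pUB-HspINTBxb1 is a mammalian expression plasmid built on the pBluescript II SK(-) phagemid backbone that encodes the serine integrase of mycobacteriophage Bxb1, with the coding sequence optimized for human codon usage. It is propagated in E. coli as a high-copy plasmid through the ColE1/pUC-type origin and selected with ampicillin via the β-lactamase gene and its native promoter. The backbone also retains the f1 origin for single-stranded DNA production, the lac promoter/operator region with a disrupted lacZα fragment, and T3 and T7 phage promoters flanking the cloning site. The short RSF ori and lacI fragments called in the annotation appear to be small sequence-similarity matches rather than functional elements.

The payload is a roughly 3.3 kb cassette that was synthesized as a single unit (promoter, coding sequence and terminator) and cloned between the T3 and T7 promoters. The human ubiquitin C (UbC) promoter, which gives constitutive expression in a broad range of mammalian cell types, drives the integrase, and transcripts are terminated by a rabbit β-globin poly(A) signal preceded by a short β-globin-derived fragment; both regulatory parts derive from the pUB-GFP plasmid. The automated feature tables do not annotate the integrase open reading frame itself, but an unannotated gap of about 1.5 kb between the UbC promoter and the globin sequences is where it should lie. The depositor notes a single G-to-T change within the UbC promoter. The two sequence records (depositor and repository sequencing) show the same feature set in opposite orientations and differ by one nucleotide in length.

Bxb1 integrase catalyses unidirectional recombination between attP and attB sites. This plasmid supplies the enzyme in human cells, in the context of integrase-controlled genetic switches for eukaryotic cells. No att sites, tags or mammalian selection marker are recorded.
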