Features (pLannotate 1.2.2; 14 found; start..end, strand, type, name):
      4..432     +  rep_origin     f1 ori (sequence partly withheld): f1 bacteriophage origin of replication; arrow indicates direction of (+) strand synthesis
    463..620     -  CDS            lacZα (fragment): LacZα fragment of β-galactosidase; lacZ fragment
    623..641     +  promoter       T7 promoter: promoter for bacteriophage T7 RNA polymerase
   1014..1069    -  polyA_signal   β-globin poly(A) signal: rabbit β-globin polyadenylation signal (Gil and Proudfoot, 1987)
   1140..1211    -  CDS            HBB (fragment): HBB_PONPY - Experimental evidence at transcript level: Swiss-Prot protein existence level 2. Involved in oxygen transport from the lung to the various peripheral tissues. From Pongo pygmaeus (Bornean orangutan).
   2729..3940    -  promoter       UbC promoter: human ubiquitin C promoter
   3959..3977    -  promoter       T3 promoter: promoter for bacteriophage T3 RNA polymerase
   4022..4038    -  protein_bind   lac operator: The lac repressor binds to the lac operator to inhibit transcription in E. coli. This inhibition can be relieved by adding lactose or isopropyl-β-D-thiogalactopyranoside (IPTG). lac repressor encoded by lacI
   4046..4076    -  promoter       lac promoter: promoter for the E. coli lac operon
   4091..4112    -  protein_bind   CAP binding site: CAP binding activates transcription in the presence of cAMP. E. coli catabolite activator protein
   4125..4217    -  CDS            lacI (fragment): lac repressor; lacI; The lac repressor binds to the lac operator to inhibit transcription in E. coli. This inhibition can be relieved by adding lactose or isopropyl-β-D-thiogalactopyranoside (IPTG).
   4400..4988    -  rep_origin     ori: high-copy-number ColE1/pMB1/pBR322/pUC origin of replication
   5159..6019    -  CDS            AmpR: β-lactamase; bla; confers resistance to ampicillin, carbenicillin, and related antibiotics
   6020..6124    -  promoter       AmpR promoter: bla
>Addgene plasmid #127519 | INCTbiosyn-pUB-HspINTBxb1 | depositor full sequence | sequence record 244153 | Full Sequence
CTG
[124 nt withheld, positions 4-127]
C
[91 nt withheld, positions 129-219]
A
[49 nt withheld, positions 221-269]
CCTTTGACGTTGGAGTCCACGTTCTTT
[37 nt withheld, positions 297-333]
ACCCTATCTCGGTCTATTCTTTTGATTTATAAGGGATTTTGCCGATTTCGGCCTATTGGTTAAAAAATGA
GCTGATTTAACAAAAATTTAACGCGAATTTTAACAAAATATTAACGCTTACAATTTCCATTCGCCATTCA
GGCTGCGCAACTGTTGGGAAGGGCGATCGGTGCGGGCCTCTTCGCTATTACGCCAGCTGGCGAAAGGGGG
ATGTGCTGCAAGGCGATTAAGTTGGGTAACGCCAGGGTTTTCCCAGTCACGACGTTGTAAAACGACGGCC
AGTGAATTGTAATACGACTCACTATAGGGCGAATTGGGTACCCATGATTACGCCAAGCTTGGGCTGCAGG
TCGAGGGATCTTCATAAGAGAAGAGGGACAGCTATGACTGGGAGTAGTCAGGAGAGGAGGAAAAATCTGG
CTAGTAAAACATGTAAGGAAAATTTTAGGGATGTTAAAGAAAAAAATAACACAAAACAAAATATAAAAAA
AATCTAACCTCAAGTCAAGGCTTTTCTATGGAATAAGGAATGGACAGCAGGGGGCTGTTTCATATACTGA
TGACCTCTTTATAGCCACCTTTGTTCATGGCAGCCAGCATATGGCATATGTTGCCAAACTCTAAACCAAA
TACTCATTCTGATGTTTTAAATGATTTGCCCTCCCATATGTCCTTCCGAGTGAGAGACACAAAAAATTCC
AACACACTATTGCAATGAAAATAAATTTCCTTTATTAGCCAGAAGTCAGATGCTCAAGGGGCTTCATGAT
GTCCCCATAATTTTTGGCAGAGGGAAAAAGATCTCAGTGGTATTTGTGAGCCAGGGCATTGGCCACACCA
GCCACCACCTTCTGATAGGCAGCCTGCACCTGAGGAGTGCGGCCGCCTA
[1500 nt withheld, positions 1223-2722]
GAATTCGTCTAACAAAAAAGCCAAAAACGGCCAGAATTTAGCGGACAATTTACTAGTCTAACACTGAAAA
TTACATATTGACCCAAATGATTACATTTCAAAAGGTGCCTAAAAAACTTCACAAAACACACTCGCCAACC
CCGAGCGCATAGTTCAAAACCGGAGCTTCAGCTACTTAAGAAGATAGGTACATAAAACCGACCAAAGAAA
CTGACGCCTCACTTATCCCTCCCCTCACCAGAGGTCCGGCGCCTGTCGATTCAGGAGAGCCTACCCTAGG
CCCGAACCCTGCGTCCTGCGACGGAGAAAAGCCTACCGCACACCTACCGGCAGGTGGCCCCACCCTGCAT
TATAAGCCAACAGAACGGGTGACGTCACGACACGACGAGGCGCGCGCTCCCAAAGGTACGGGTGCACTGC
CCAACGGCACCGCATAACTGCCGCCCCCGCAACCAGACGACAAACCCGAGTTCTCCAGTCAGTGACAAAC
TTCACGTCAGGGTCCCCAGATGGTGCCCCAGCCCATCTCACCCGAATAAGAGCTTTCCCGCATTAGCGAA
GGCCTCAAGACCTTGGGTTCTTGCCGCCCACCATGCCCCCCACCTTGTTTCAACGACCTCACAGCCCGCC
TCACAAGCGTCTTCCATTCAAGACTCGGGAACAGCCGCCATTTTGCTGCGCTCCCCCCAACCCCCAGTTC
AGGGCAACCTTGCTCGCGGACCCAGACTACAGCCCTTGGCGGTCTCTCCACACGCTTCCGTCCCACCGAG
CGGCCCGGCGGCCACGAAAGCCCCGGCCAGCCCAGCAGCCCGCTACTCACCAAGTGACGATCACAGCGAT
CCACAAACAAGAACCGCGACCCAAATCCCGGCTGCGACGGAACTAGCTGTGCCACACCCGGCGCGTCCTT
ATATAATCATCGGCGTTCACCGCCCCACGGAGATCCCTCCGCAGAATCGCCGAGAAGGGACTACTTTTCC
TCGCCTGTTCCGCTCTCTGGAAAGAAAACCAGTGCCCTAGAGTCACCCAAGTCCCGTCCTAAAATGTCCT
TCTGCTGATACTGGGGTTCTAAGGCCGAGTCTTATGAGCAGCGGGCCGCTGTCCTGAGCGTCCGGGCGGA
AGGATCAGGACGCTCGCTGCGCCCTTCGTCTGACGTGGCAGCGCTCGCCGTGAGGAGGGGGGCGCCCGCG
GGAGGCGCCAAAACCCGGCGCGGAGGCCGAGCTCCAGCTTTTGTTCCCTTTAGTGAGGGTTAATTTCGAG
CTTGGCGTAATCATGGTCATAGCTGTTTCCTGTGTGAAATTGTTATCCGCTCACAATTCCACACAACATA
CGAGCCGGAAGCATAAAGTGTAAAGCCTGGGGTGCCTAATGAGTGAGCTAACTCACATTAATTGCGTTGC
GCTCACTGCCCGCTTTCCAGTCGGGAAACCTGTCGTGCCAGCTGCATTAATGAATCGGCCAACGCGCGGG
GAGAGGCGGTTTGCGTATTGGGCGCTCTTCCGCTTCCTCGCTCACTGACTCGCTGCGCTCGGTCGTTCGG
CTGCGGCGAGCGGTATCAGCTCACTCAAAGGCGGTAATACGGTTATCCACAGAATCAGGGGATAACGCAG
GAAAGAACATGTGAGCAAAAGGCCAGCAAAAGGCCAGGAACCGTAAAAAGGCCGCGTTGCTGGCGTTTTT
CCATAGGCTCCGCCCCCCTGACGAGCATCACAAAAATCGACGCTCAAGTCAGAGGTGGCGAAACCCGACA
GGACTATAAAGATACCAGGCGTTTCCCCCTGGAAGCTCCCTCGTGCGCTCTCCTGTTCCGACCCTGCCGC
TTACCGGATACCTGTCCGCCTTTCTCCCTTCGGGAAGCGTGGCGCTTTCTCATAGCTCACGCTGTAGGTA
TCTCAGTTCGGTGTAGGTCGTTCGCTCCAAGCTGGGCTGTGTGCACGAACCCCCCGTTCAGCCCGACCGC
TGCGCCTTATCCGGTAACTATCGTCTTGAGTCCAACCCGGTAAGACACGACTTATCGCCACTGGCAGCAG
CCACTGGTAACAGGATTAGCAGAGCGAGGTATGTAGGCGGTGCTACAGAGTTCTTGAAGTGGTGGCCTAA
CTACGGCTACACTAGAAGGACAGTATTTGGTATCTGCGCTCTGCTGAAGCCAGTTACCTTCGGAAAAAGA
GTTGGTAGCTCTTGATCCGGCAAACAAACCACCGCTGGTAGCGGTGGTTTTTTTGTTTGCAAGCAGCAGA
TTACGCGCAGAAAAAAAGGATCTCAAGAAGATCCTTTGATCTTTTCTACGGGGTCTGACGCTCAGTGGAA
CGAAAACTCACGTTAAGGGATTTTGGTCATGAGATTATCAAAAAGGATCTTCACCTAGATCCTTTTAAAT
TAAAAATGAAGTTTTAAATCAATCTAAAGTATATATGAGTAAACTTGGTCTGACAGTTACCAATGCTTAA
TCAGTGAGGCACCTATCTCAGCGATCTGTCTATTTCGTTCATCCATAGTTGCCTGACTCCCCGTCGTGTA
GATAACTACGATACGGGAGGGCTTACCATCTGGCCCCAGTGCTGCAATGATACCGCGAGACCCACGCTCA
CCGGCTCCAGATTTATCAGCAATAAACCAGCCAGCCGGAAGGGCCGAGCGCAGAAGTGGTCCTGCAACTT
TATCCGCCTCCATCCAGTCTATTAATTGTTGCCGGGAAGCTAGAGTAAGTAGTTCGCCAGTTAATAGTTT
GCGCAACGTTGTTGCCATTGCTACAGGCATCGTGGTGTCACGCTCGTCGTTTGGTATGGCTTCATTCAGC
TCCGGTTCCCAACGATCAAGGCGAGTTACATGATCCCCCATGTTGTGCAAAAAAGCGGTTAGCTCCTTCG
GTCCTCCGATCGTTGTCAGAAGTAAGTTGGCCGCAGTGTTATCACTCATGGTTATGGCAGCACTGCATAA
TTCTCTTACTGTCATGCCATCCGTAAGATGCTTTTCTGTGACTGGTGAGTACTCAACCAAGTCATTCTGA
GAATAGTGTATGCGGCGACCGAGTTGCTCTTGCCCGGCGTCAATACGGGATAATACCGCGCCACATAGCA
GAACTTTAAAAGTGCTCATCATTGGAAAACGTTCTTCGGGGCGAAAACTCTCAAGGATCTTACCGCTGTT
GAGATCCAGTTCGATGTAACCCACTCGTGCACCCAACTGATCTTCAGCATCTTTTACTTTCACCAGCGTT
TCTGGGTGAGCAAAAACAGGAAGGCAAAATGCCGCAAAAAAGGGAATAAGGGCGACACGGAAATGTTGAA
TACTCATACTCTTCCTTTTTCAATATTATTGAAGCATTTATCAGGGTTATTGTCTCATGAGCGGATACAT
ATTTGAATGTATTTAGAAAAATAAACAAATAGGGGTTCCGCGCACATTTCCCCGAAAAGTGCCAC
