Features (pLannotate 1.2.2; 15 found; start..end, strand, type, name):
      1..83      +  rep_origin     RSF ori (fragment): Plasmids containing the RSF 1030 origin of replication can be propagated in E. coli cells that contain additional plasmids with compatible origins.
     85..177     +  CDS            lacI (fragment): lac repressor; lacI; The lac repressor binds to the lac operator to inhibit transcription in E. coli. This inhibition can be relieved by adding lactose or isopropyl-β-D-thiogalactopyranoside (IPTG).
    190..211     +  protein_bind   CAP binding site: CAP binding activates transcription in the presence of cAMP. E. coli catabolite activator protein
    226..256     +  promoter       lac promoter: promoter for the E. coli lac operon
    264..280     +  protein_bind   lac operator: The lac repressor binds to the lac operator to inhibit transcription in E. coli. This inhibition can be relieved by adding lactose or isopropyl-β-D-thiogalactopyranoside (IPTG). lac repressor encoded by lacI
    325..343     +  promoter       T3 promoter: promoter for bacteriophage T3 RNA polymerase
    362..1573    +  promoter       UbC promoter: human ubiquitin C promoter
   3091..3162    +  CDS            HBB (fragment): HBB_PONPY - Experimental evidence at transcript level: Swiss-Prot protein existence level 2. Involved in oxygen transport from the lung to the various peripheral tissues. From Pongo pygmaeus (Bornean orangutan).
   3233..3288    +  polyA_signal   β-globin poly(A) signal: rabbit β-globin polyadenylation signal (Gil and Proudfoot, 1987)
   3661..3679    -  promoter       T7 promoter: promoter for bacteriophage T7 RNA polymerase
   3682..3839    +  CDS            lacZα (fragment): LacZα fragment of β-galactosidase; lacZ fragment
   3871..4299    -  rep_origin     f1 ori (sequence partly withheld): f1 bacteriophage origin of replication; arrow indicates direction of (+) strand synthesis
   4326..4430    +  promoter       AmpR promoter: bla
   4431..5291    +  CDS            AmpR: β-lactamase; bla; confers resistance to ampicillin, carbenicillin, and related antibiotics
   5462..6050    +  rep_origin     ori: high-copy-number ColE1/pMB1/pBR322/pUC origin of replication
>Addgene plasmid #127519 | INCTbiosyn-pUB-HspINTBxb1 | addgene full sequence | sequence record 250825 | Addgene NGS Result
TATTACCGCCTTTGAGTGAGCTGATACCGCTCGCCGCAGCCGAACGACCGAGCGCAGCGAGTCAGTGAGC
GAGGAAGCGGAAGAGCGCCCAATACGCAAACCGCCTCTCCCCGCGCGTTGGCCGATTCATTAATGCAGCT
GGCACGACAGGTTTCCCGACTGGAAAGCGGGCAGTGAGCGCAACGCAATTAATGTGAGTTAGCTCACTCA
TTAGGCACCCCAGGCTTTACACTTTATGCTTCCGGCTCGTATGTTGTGTGGAATTGTGAGCGGATAACAA
TTTCACACAGGAAACAGCTATGACCATGATTACGCCAAGCTCGAAATTAACCCTCACTAAAGGGAACAAA
AGCTGGAGCTCGGCCTCCGCGCCGGGTTTTGGCGCCTCCCGCGGGCGCCCCCCTCCTCACGGCGAGCGCT
GCCACGTCAGACGAAGGGCGCAGCGAGCGTCCTGATCCTTCCGCCCGGACGCTCAGGACAGCGGCCCGCT
GCTCATAAGACTCGGCCTTAGAACCCCAGTATCAGCAGAAGGACATTTTAGGACGGGACTTGGGTGACTC
TAGGGCACTGGTTTTCTTTCCAGAGAGCGGAACAGGCGAGGAAAAGTAGTCCCTTCTCGGCGATTCTGCG
GAGGGATCTCCGTGGGGCGGTGAACGCCGATGATTATATAAGGACGCGCCGGGTGTGGCACAGCTAGTTC
CGTCGCAGCCGGGATTTGGGTCGCGGTTCTTGTTTGTGGATCGCTGTGATCGTCACTTGGTGAGTAGCGG
GCTGCTGGGCTGGCCGGGGCTTTCGTGGCCGCCGGGCCGCTCGGTGGGACGGAAGCGTGTGGAGAGACCG
CCAAGGGCTGTAGTCTGGGTCCGCGAGCAAGGTTGCCCTGAACTGGGGGTTGGGGGGAGCGCAGCAAAAT
GGCGGCTGTTCCCGAGTCTTGAATGGAAGACGCTTGTGAGGCGGGCTGTGAGGTCGTTGAAACAAGGTGG
GGGGCATGGTGGGCGGCAAGAACCCAAGGTCTTGAGGCCTTCGCTAATGCGGGAAAGCTCTTATTCGGGT
GAGATGGGCTGGGGCACCATCTGGGGACCCTGACGTGAAGTTTGTCACTGACTGGAGAACTCGGGTTTGT
CGTCTGGTTGCGGGGGCGGCAGTTATGCGGTGCCGTTGGGCAGTGCACCCGTACCTTTGGGAGCGCGCGC
CTCGTCGTGTCGTGACGTCACCCGTTCTGTTGGCTTATAATGCAGGGTGGGGCCACCTGCCGGTAGGTGT
GCGGTAGGCTTTTCTCCGTCGCAGGACGCAGGGTTCGGGCCTAGGGTAGGCTCTACTGAATCGACAGGCG
CCGGACCTCTGGTGAGGGGAGGGATAAGTGAGGCGTCAGTTTCTTTGGTCGGTTTTATGTACCTATCTTC
TTAAGTAGCTGAAGCTCCGGTTTTGAACTATGCGCTCGGGGTTGGCGAGTGTGTTTTGTGAAGTTTTTTA
GGCACCTTTTGAAATGTAATCATTTGGGTCAATATGTAATTTTCAGTGTTAGACTAGTAAATTGTCCGCT
AAATTCTGGCCGTTTTTGGCTTTTTTGTTAGACGAATTC
[1500 nt withheld, positions 1580-3079]
TAGGCGGCCGCACTCCTCAGGTGCAGGCTGCCTATCAGAAGGTGGTGGCTGGTGTGGCCAATGCCCTGGC
TCACAAATACCACTGAGATCTTTTTCCCTCTGCCAAAAATTATGGGGACATCATGAAGCCCCTTGAGCAT
CTGACTTCTGGCTAATAAAGGAAATTTATTTTCATTGCAATAGTGTGTTGGAATTTTTTGTGTCTCTCAC
TCGGAAGGACATATGGGAGGGCAAATCATTTAAAACATCAGAATGAGTATTTGGTTTAGAGTTTGGCAAC
ATATGCCATATGCTGGCTGCCATGAACAAAGGTGGCTATAAAGAGGTCATCAGTATATGAAACAGCCCCC
TGCTGTCCATTCCTTATTCCATAGAAAAGCCTTGACTTGAGGTTAGATTTTTTTTATATTTTGTTTTGTG
TTATTTTTTTCTTTAACATCCCTAAAATTTTCCTTACATGTTTTACTAGCCAGATTTTTCCTCCTCTCCT
GACTACTCCCAGTCATAGCTGTCCCTCTTCTCTTATGAAGATCCCTCGACCTGCAGCCCAAGCTTGGCGT
AATCATGGGTACCCAATTCGCCCTATAGTGAGTCGTATTACAATTCACTGGCCGTCGTTTTACAACGTCG
TGACTGGGAAAACCCTGGCGTTACCCAACTTAATCGCCTTGCAGCACATCCCCCTTTCGCCAGCTGGCGT
AATAGCGAAGAGGCCCGCACCGATCGCCCTTCCCAACAGTTGCGCAGCCTGAATGGCGAATGGCAAATTG
TAAGCGTTAATATTTTGTTAAAATTCGCGTTAAATTTTTGTTAAATCAGCTCATTTTTTAACCAATAGGC
CGAAATCGGCAAAATCCCTTATAAATCAAAAGAATAGACCGAGATAGGGT
[37 nt withheld, positions 3970-4006]
AAAGAACGTGGACTCCAACGTCAAAGG
[49 nt withheld, positions 4034-4082]
T
[91 nt withheld, positions 4084-4174]
G
[124 nt withheld, positions 4176-4299]
CAGGTGGCACTTTTCGGGGAAATGTGCGCGGAACCCCTATTTGTTTATTTTTCTAAATACATTCAAATAT
GTATCCGCTCATGAGACAATAACCCTGATAAATGCTTCAATAATATTGAAAAAGGAAGAGTATGAGTATT
CAACATTTCCGTGTCGCCCTTATTCCCTTTTTTGCGGCATTTTGCCTTCCTGTTTTTGCTCACCCAGAAA
CGCTGGTGAAAGTAAAAGATGCTGAAGATCAGTTGGGTGCACGAGTGGGTTACATCGAACTGGATCTCAA
CAGCGGTAAGATCCTTGAGAGTTTTCGCCCCGAAGAACGTTTTCCAATGATGAGCACTTTTAAAGTTCTG
CTATGTGGCGCGGTATTATCCCGTATTGACGCCGGGCAAGAGCAACTCGGTCGCCGCATACACTATTCTC
AGAATGACTTGGTTGAGTACTCACCAGTCACAGAAAAGCATCTTACGGATGGCATGACAGTAAGAGAATT
ATGCAGTGCTGCCATAACCATGAGTGATAACACTGCGGCCAACTTACTTCTGACAACGATCGGAGGACCG
AAGGAGCTAACCGCTTTTTTGCACAACATGGGGGATCATGTAACTCGCCTTGATCGTTGGGAACCGGAGC
TGAATGAAGCCATACCAAACGACGAGCGTGACACCACGATGCCTGTAGCAATGGCAACAACGTTGCGCAA
ACTATTAACTGGCGAACTACTTACTCTAGCTTCCCGGCAACAATTAATAGACTGGATGGAGGCGGATAAA
GTTGCAGGACCACTTCTGCGCTCGGCCCTTCCGGCTGGCTGGTTTATTGCTGATAAATCTGGAGCCGGTG
AGCGTGGGTCTCGCGGTATCATTGCAGCACTGGGGCCAGATGGTAAGCCCTCCCGTATCGTAGTTATCTA
CACGACGGGGAGTCAGGCAACTATGGATGAACGAAATAGACAGATCGCTGAGATAGGTGCCTCACTGATT
AAGCATTGGTAACTGTCAGACCAAGTTTACTCATATATACTTTAGATTGATTTAAAACTTCATTTTTAAT
TTAAAAGGATCTAGGTGAAGATCCTTTTTGATAATCTCATGACCAAAATCCCTTAACGTGAGTTTTCGTT
CCACTGAGCGTCAGACCCCGTAGAAAAGATCAAAGGATCTTCTTGAGATCCTTTTTTTCTGCGCGTAATC
TGCTGCTTGCAAACAAAAAAACCACCGCTACCAGCGGTGGTTTGTTTGCCGGATCAAGAGCTACCAACTC
TTTTTCCGAAGGTAACTGGCTTCAGCAGAGCGCAGATACCAAATACTGTTCTTCTAGTGTAGCCGTAGTT
AGGCCACCACTTCAAGAACTCTGTAGCACCGCCTACATACCTCGCTCTGCTAATCCTGTTACCAGTGGCT
GCTGCCAGTGGCGATAAGTCGTGTCTTACCGGGTTGGACTCAAGACGATAGTTACCGGATAAGGCGCAGC
GGTCGGGCTGAACGGGGGGTTCGTGCACACAGCCCAGCTTGGAGCGAACGACCTACACCGAACTGAGATA
CCTACAGCGTGAGCTATGAGAAAGCGCCACGCTTCCCGAAGGGAGAAAGGCGGACAGGTATCCGGTAAGC
GGCAGGGTCGGAACAGGAGAGCGCACGAGGGAGCTTCCAGGGGGAAACGCCTGGTATCTTTATAGTCCTG
TCGGGTTTCGCCACCTCTGACTTGAGCGTCGATTTTTGTGATGCTCGTCAGGGGGGCGGAGCCTATGGAA
AAACGCCAGCAACGCGGCCTTTTTACGGTTCCTGGCCTTTTGCTGGCCTTTTGCTCACATGTTCTTTCCT
GCGTTATCCCCTGATTCTGTGGATAACCG
